>Addgene plasmid #81973 | pDONR223_FBXW7_WT | addgene full sequence | sequence record 169132 | Addgene NGS Result
GAGCGTCAGACCCCGTAGAAAAGATCAAAGGATCTTCTTGAGATCCTTTTTTTCTGCGCGTAATCTGCTG
CTTGCAAACAAAAAAACCACCGCTACCAGCGGTGGTTTGTTTGCCGGATCAAGAGCTACCAACTCTTTTT
CCGAAGGTAACTGGCTTCAGCAGAGCGCAGATACCAAATACTGTTCTTCTAGTGTAGCCGTAGTTAGGCC
ACCACTTCAAGAACTCTGTAGCACCGCCTACATACCTCGCTCTGCTAATCCTGTTACCAGTGGCTGCTGC
CAGTGGCGATAAGTCGTGTCTTACCGGGTTGGACTCAAGACGATAGTTACCGGATAAGGCGCAGCGGTCG
GGCTGAACGGGGGGTTCGTGCACACAGCCCAGCTTGGAGCGAACGACCTACACCGAACTGAGATACCTAC
AGCGTGAGCTATGAGAAAGCGCCACGCTTCCCGAAGGGAGAAAGGCGGACAGGTATCCGGTAAGCGGCAG
GGTCGGAACAGGAGAGCGCACGAGGGAGCTTCCAGGGGGAAACGCCTGGTATCTTTATAGTCCTGTCGGG
TTTCGCCACCTCTGACTTGAGCGTCGATTTTTGTGATGCTCGTCAGGGGGGCGGAGCCTATGGAAAAACG
CCAGCAACGCGGCCTTTTTACGGTTCCTGGCCTTTTGCTGGCCTTTTGCTCACATGTTCTTTCCTGCGTT
ATCCCCTGATTCTGTGGATAACCGTATTACCGCCTTTGAGTGAGCTGATACCGCTCGCCGCAGCCGAACG
ACCGAGCGCAGCGAGTCAGTGAGCGAGGAAGCGGAAGAGCGCCCAATACGCAAACCGCCTCTCCCCGCGC
GTTGGCCGATTCATTAATGCAGCTGGCACGACAGGTTTCCCGACTGGAAAGCGGGCAGTGAGCGCAACGC
AATTAATACGCGTACCGCTAGCCAGGAAGAGTTTGTAGAAACGCAAAAAGGCCATCCGTCAGGATGGCCT
TCTGCTTAGTTTGATGCCTGGCAGTTTATGGCGGGCGTCCTGCCCGCCACCCTCCGGGCCGTTGCTTCAC
AACGTTCAAATCCGCTCCCGGCGGATTTGTCCTACTCAGGAGAGCGTTCACCGACAAACAACAGATAAAA
CGAAAGGCCCAGTCTTCCGACTGAGCCTTTCGTTTTATTTGATGCCTGGCAGTTCCCTACTCTCGCGTTA
ACGCTAGCATGGATGTTTTCCCAGTCACGACGTTGTAAAACGACGGCCAGTCTTAAGCTCGGGCCCCAAA
TAATGATTTTATTTTGACTGATAGTGACCTGTTCGTTGCAACAAATTGATGAGCAATGCTTTTTTATAAT
GCCAACTTTGTACAAAAAAGTTGGCACCATGAATCAGGAACTGCTCTCTGTGGGCAGCAAAAGACGACGA
ACTGGAGGCTCTCTGAGAGGTAACCCTTCCTCAAGCCAGGTAGATGAAGAACAGATGAATCGTGTGGTAG
AGGAGGAACAGCAACAGCAACTCAGACAACAAGAGGAGGAGCACACTGCAAGGAATGGTGAAGTTGTTGG
AGTAGAACCTAGACCTGGAGGCCAAAATGATTCCCAGCAAGGACAGTTGGAAGAAAACAATAATAGATTT
ATTTCGGTAGATGAGGACTCCTCAGGAAACCAAGAAGAACAAGAGGAAGATGAAGAACATGCTGGTGAAC
AAGATGAGGAGGATGAGGAGGAGGAGGAGATGGACCAGGAGAGTGACGATTTTGATCAGTCTGATGATAG
TAGCAGAGAAGATGAACATACACATACTAACAGTGTCACGAACTCCAGTAGTATTGTGGACCTGCCCGTT
CACCAACTCTCCTCCCCATTCTATACAAAAACAACAAAAATGAAAAGAAAGTTGGACCATGGTTCTGAGG
TCCGCTCTTTTTCTTTGGGAAAGAAACCATGCAAAGTCTCAGAATATACAAGTACCACTGGGCTTGTACC
ATGTTCAGCAACACCAACAACTTTTGGGGACCTCAGAGCAGCCAATGGCCAAGGGCAACAACGACGCCGA
ATTACATCTGTCCAGCCACCTACAGGCCTCCAGGAATGGCTAAAAATGTTTCAGAGCTGGAGTGGACCAG
AGAAATTGCTTGCTTTAGATGAACTCATTGATAGTTGTGAACCAACACAAGTAAAACATATGATGCAAGT
GATAGAACCCCAGTTTCAACGAGACTTCATTTCATTGCTCCCTAAAGAGTTGGCACTCTATGTGCTTTCA
TTCCTGGAACCCAAAGACCTGCTACAAGCAGCTCAGACATGTCGCTACTGGAGAATTTTGGCTGAAGACA
ACCTTCTCTGGAGAGAGAAATGCAAAGAAGAGGGGATTGATGAACCATTGCACATCAAGAGAAGAAAAGT
AATAAAACCAGGTTTCATACACAGTCCATGGAAAAGTGCATACATCAGACAGCACAGAATTGATACTAAC
TGGAGGCGAGGAGAACTCAAATCTCCTAAGGTGCTGAAAGGACATGATGATCATGTGATCACATGCTTAC
AGTTTTGTGGTAACCGAATAGTTAGTGGTTCTGATGACAACACTTTAAAAGTTTGGTCAGCAGTCACAGG
CAAATGTCTGAGAACATTAGTGGGACATACAGGTGGAGTATGGTCATCACAAATGAGAGACAACATCATC
ATTAGTGGATCTACAGATCGGACACTCAAAGTGTGGAATGCAGAGACTGGAGAATGTATACACACCTTAT
ATGGGCATACTTCCACTGTGCGTTGTATGCATCTTCATGAAAAAAGAGTTGTTAGCGGTTCTCGAGATGC
CACTCTTAGGGTTTGGGATATTGAGACAGGCCAGTGTTTACATGTTTTGATGGGTCATGTTGCAGCAGTC
CGCTGTGTTCAATATGATGGCAGGAGGGTTGTTAGTGGAGCATATGATTTTATGGTAAAGGTGTGGGATC
CAGAGACTGAAACCTGTCTACACACGTTGCAGGGGCATACTAATAGAGTCTATTCATTACAGTTTGATGG
TATCCATGTGGTGAGTGGATCTCTTGATACATCAATCCGTGTTTGGGATGTGGAGACAGGGAATTGCATT
CACACGTTAACAGGGCACCAGTCGTTAACAAGTGGAATGGAACTCAAAGACAATATTCTTGTCTCTGGGA
ATGCAGATTCTACAGTTAAAATCTGGGATATCAAAACAGGACAGTGTTTACAAACATTGCAAGGTCCCAA
CAAGCATCAGAGTGCTGTGACCTGTTTACAGTTCAACAAGAACTTTGTAATTACCAGCTCAGATGATGGA
ACTGTAAAACTATGGGACTTGAAAACGGGTGAATTTATTCGAAACCTAGTCACATTGGAGAGTGGGGGGA
GTGGGGGAGTTGTGTGGCGGATCAGAGCCTCAAACACAAAGCTGGTGTGTGCAGTTGGGAGTCGGAATGG
GACTGAAGAAACCAAGCTGCTGGTGCTGGACTTTGATGTGGACATGAAGTTGCCAACTTTCTTGTACAAA
GTTGGCATTATAAGAAAGCATTGCTTATCAATTTGTTGCAACGAACAGGTCACTATCAGTCAAAATAAAA
TCATTATTTGCCATCCAGCTGATATCCCCTATAGTGAGTCGTATTACATGGTCATAGCTGTTTCCTGGCA
GCTCTGGCCCGTGTCTCAAAATCTCTGATGTTACATTGCACAAGATAAAAATATATCATCATGCCTCCTC
TAGACCAGCCAGGACAGAAATGCCTCGACTTCGCTGCTACCCAAGGTTGCCGGGTGACGCACACCGTGGA
AACGGATGAAGGCACGAACCCAGTGGACATAAGCCTGTTCGGTTCGTAAGCTGTAATGCAAGTAGCGTAT
GCGCTCACGCAACTGGTCCAGAACCTTGACCGAACGCAGCGGTGGTAACGGCGCAGTGGCGGTTTTCATG
GCTTGTTATGACTGTTTTTTTGGGGTACAGTCTATGCCTCGGGCATCCAAGCAGCAAGCGCGTTACGCCG
TGGGTCGATGTTTGATGTTATGGAGCAGCAACGATGTTACGCAGCAGGGCAGTCGCCCTAAAACAAAGTT
AAACATTATGAGGGAAGCGGTGATCGCCGAAGTATCGACTCAACTATCAGAGGTAGTTGGCGTCATCGAG
CGCCATCTCGAACCGACGTTGCTGGCCGTACATTTGTACGGCTCCGCAGTGGATGGCGGCCTGAAGCCAC
ACAGTGATATTGATTTGCTGGTTACGGTGACCGTAAGGCTTGATGAAACAACGCGGCGAGCTTTGATCAA
CGACCTTTTGGAAACTTCGGCTTCCCCTGGAGAGAGCGAGATTCTCCGCGCTGTAGAAGTCACCATTGTT
GTGCACGACGACATCATTCCGTGGCGTTATCCAGCTAAGCGCGAACTGCAATTTGGAGAATGGCAGCGCA
ATGACATTCTTGCAGGTATCTTCGAGCCAGCCACGATCGACATTGATCTGGCTATCTTGCTGACAAAAGC
AAGAGAACATAGCGTTGCCTTGGTAGGTCCAGCGGCGGAGGAACTCTTTGATCCGGTTCCTGAACAGGAT
CTATTTGAGGCGCTAAATGAAACCTTAACGCTATGGAACTCGCCGCCCGACTGGGCTGGCGATGAGCGAA
ATGTAGTGCTTACGTTGTCCCGCATTTGGTACAGCGCAGTAACCGGCAAAATCGCGCCGAAGGATGTCGC
TGCCGACTGGGCAATGGAGCGCCTGCCGGCCCAGTATCAGCCCGTCATACTTGAAGCTAGACAGGCTTAT
CTTGGACAAGAAGAAGATCGCTTGGCCTCGCGCGCAGATCAGTTGGAAGAATTTGTCCACTACGTGAAAG
GCGAGATCACCAAGGTAGTCGGCAAATAACCCTCGAGCCACCCATGACCAAAATCCCTTAACGTGAGTTA
CGCGTCGTTCCACT
Features (pLannotate 1.2.2; 12 found; start..end, strand, type, name):
     38..626     +  rep_origin     ori: high-copy-number ColE1/pMB1/pBR322/pUC origin of replication
    809..901     +  CDS            lacI (fragment): lac repressor; lacI; The lac repressor binds to the lac operator to inhibit transcription in E. coli. This inhibition can be relieved by adding lactose or isopropyl-β-D-thiogalactopyranoside (IPTG).
    956..983     -  terminator     rrnB T2 terminator: transcription terminator T2 from the E. coli rrnB gene
   1115..1158    +  terminator     rrnB T1 terminator: Escherichia coli rrnB; transcription terminator T1 from the E. coli rrnB gene
   1205..1241    -  CDS            lacZα (fragment): LacZα fragment of β-galactosidase; lacZ fragment
   1258..1353    +  protein_bind   attL3: mutant version of attL; recombination site for the Gateway® LR reaction LR Clonase™
   1359..3479    +  CDS            FBXW7: FBXW7_HUMAN - Also known as FBW7 From Homo sapiens (Human).
   3484..3579    -  protein_bind   attL3: mutant version of attL; recombination site for the Gateway® LR reaction LR Clonase™
   3598..3616    -  promoter       T7 promoter: promoter for bacteriophage T7 RNA polymerase
   3806..3829    +  promoter       Pc promoter (fragment): intI1 (promoter lies within the coding sequence); class 1 integron promoter
   4005..4061    +  CDS            GmR (fragment): gentamycin acetyltransferase; aacC1; confers resistance to gentamycin
   4068..4859    +  CDS            SmR: aminoglycoside adenylyltransferase (Murphy, 1985); aadA; confers resistance to spectinomycin and streptomycin
