[The description below was written by a language model from this plasmid's Addgene catalogue record and pLannotate feature annotations shown in this document.]
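Description:
pDONR223_FBXW7_WT is a Gateway entry clone built on the Invitrogen pDONR223 backbone, carrying the wild-type human FBXW7 open reading frame (reference transcript NM_033632.3) as part of the Target Accelerator Plasmid Collection. It is a bacterial propagation and shuttling vector, not an expression construct. The record lists no promoter for the insert, and the only nearby promoter annotated is a T7 promoter lying outside the recombination sites on the opposite strand. The sequenced plasmid is about 4.9 kb. It replicates in E. coli from a high-copy ColE1/pUC-type origin and is selected with spectinomycin through the aadA (SmR) aminoglycoside adenylyltransferase gene, which sits downstream of a class 1 integron Pc promoter fragment and a short remnant of a gentamicin resistance gene. The small lacI and lacZα fragments appear to be backbone remnants. rrnB T1 and T2 terminators upstream of the cloning region insulate the insert from read-through transcription.

The roughly 2.1 kb FBXW7 coding sequence is flanked by two attL recombination sites. The automated annotation labels both as attL3, although they simply represent the attL pair that defines an entry clone. These sites allow LR Clonase-mediated transfer of the ORF into any compatible Gateway destination vector, which then supplies the promoter, tags and selection needed for expression. The depositor notes that the clone is in the "open" configuration, with no stop codon directly after the insert, so the ORF can be fused in frame to C-terminal tags encoded by the destination vector. FBXW7 encodes an F-box/WD40 substrate-recognition subunit of an SCF ubiquitin ligase. This wild-type clone serves as the reference allele for functional comparison with cancer-associated variants, in line with the collection's associated study of rare cancer variants.
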