Addgene plasmid #81973: pDONR223_FBXW7_WT
Purpose: Gateway Donor vector containing FBXW7, part of the Target Accelerator Plasmid Collection.
Depositing lab: Jesse Boehm & William Hahn & David Root. Publication: Systematic Functional Interrogation of Rare Cancer Variants Identifies Oncogenic Alleles. Kim E, Ilic N, Shrestha Y, Zou L, Kamburov A, Zhu C, Yang X, Lubonja R, Tran N, Nguyen C, Lawrence MS, Piccioni F, Bagul M, Doench JG, Chouinard CR, Wu X, Hogstrom L, Natoli T, Tamayo P, Horn H, Corsello SM, Lage K, Root DE, Subramanian A, Golub TR, Getz G, Boehm JS, Hahn WC. Cancer Discov. 2016 Jul;6(7):714-26. doi: 10.1158/2159-8290.CD-16-0160. Epub 2016 May 4. PubMed 27147599.
Backbone
  Vector backbone: pDONR223
  Backbone manufacturer: Invitrogen
  Backbone size w/o insert (bp): 2790
  Vector type: Gateway Entry vector
Growth in bacteria
  Bacterial resistance: Spectinomycin, 50 μg/mL
  Growth temperature: 37°C
  Growth strain: DH5alpha
  Copy number: High Copy
Gene/Insert
  Gene/Insert name: FBXW7 (alt name: NM_033632.3)
  Species: H. sapiens (human)
  Mutation: WT
  Entrez Gene: FBXW7 (a.k.a. AGO, CDC4, DEDHIL, FBW6, FBW7, FBX30, FBXO30, FBXW6, SEL-10, SEL10, hAgo, hCdc4)
  Promoter: None
  Cloning method: Gateway Cloning
  Sequencing primers: 5′ M13pUC-fwd; 3′ M13-Rev
Terms and licenses: Academic/Nonprofit Terms; Industry Terms: Not Available to Industry
Depositor comments: Open state: NO stop codon immediately follows insert
How to cite: pDONR223_FBXW7_WT was a gift from Jesse Boehm & William Hahn & David Root (Addgene plasmid # 81973 ; http://n2t.net/addgene:81973 ; RRID:Addgene_81973)
