>Addgene plasmid #81973 | pDONR223_FBXW7_WT | depositor partial sequence | sequence record 155292 | Insert sequence
ATGAATCAGGAACTGCTCTCTGTGGGCAGCAAAAGACGACGAACTGGAGGCTCTCTGAGAGGTAACCCTT
CCTCAAGCCAGGTAGATGAAGAACAGATGAATCGTGTGGTAGAGGAGGAACAGCAACAGCAACTCAGACA
ACAAGAGGAGGAGCACACTGCAAGGAATGGTGAAGTTGTTGGAGTAGAACCTAGACCTGGAGGCCAAAAT
GATTCCCAGCAAGGACAGTTGGAAGAAAACAATAATAGATTTATTTCGGTAGATGAGGACTCCTCAGGAA
ACCAAGAAGAACAAGAGGAAGATGAAGAACATGCTGGTGAACAAGATGAGGAGGATGAGGAGGAGGAGGA
GATGGACCAGGAGAGTGACGATTTTGATCAGTCTGATGATAGTAGCAGAGAAGATGAACATACACATACT
AACAGTGTCACGAACTCCAGTAGTATTGTGGACCTGCCCGTTCACCAACTCTCCTCCCCATTCTATACAA
AAACAACAAAAATGAAAAGAAAGTTGGACCATGGTTCTGAGGTCCGCTCTTTTTCTTTGGGAAAGAAACC
ATGCAAAGTCTCAGAATATACAAGTACCACTGGGCTTGTACCATGTTCAGCAACACCAACAACTTTTGGG
GACCTCAGAGCAGCCAATGGCCAAGGGCAACAACGACGCCGAATTACATCTGTCCAGCCACCTACAGGCC
TCCAGGAATGGCTAAAAATGTTTCAGAGCTGGAGTGGACCAGAGAAATTGCTTGCTTTAGATGAACTCAT
TGATAGTTGTGAACCAACACAAGTAAAACATATGATGCAAGTGATAGAACCCCAGTTTCAACGAGACTTC
ATTTCATTGCTCCCTAAAGAGTTGGCACTCTATGTGCTTTCATTCCTGGAACCCAAAGACCTGCTACAAG
CAGCTCAGACATGTCGCTACTGGAGAATTTTGGCTGAAGACAACCTTCTCTGGAGAGAGAAATGCAAAGA
AGAGGGGATTGATGAACCATTGCACATCAAGAGAAGAAAAGTAATAAAACCAGGTTTCATACACAGTCCA
TGGAAAAGTGCATACATCAGACAGCACAGAATTGATACTAACTGGAGGCGAGGAGAACTCAAATCTCCTA
AGGTGCTGAAAGGACATGATGATCATGTGATCACATGCTTACAGTTTTGTGGTAACCGAATAGTTAGTGG
TTCTGATGACAACACTTTAAAAGTTTGGTCAGCAGTCACAGGCAAATGTCTGAGAACATTAGTGGGACAT
ACAGGTGGAGTATGGTCATCACAAATGAGAGACAACATCATCATTAGTGGATCTACAGATCGGACACTCA
AAGTGTGGAATGCAGAGACTGGAGAATGTATACACACCTTATATGGGCATACTTCCACTGTGCGTTGTAT
GCATCTTCATGAAAAAAGAGTTGTTAGCGGTTCTCGAGATGCCACTCTTAGGGTTTGGGATATTGAGACA
GGCCAGTGTTTACATGTTTTGATGGGTCATGTTGCAGCAGTCCGCTGTGTTCAATATGATGGCAGGAGGG
TTGTTAGTGGAGCATATGATTTTATGGTAAAGGTGTGGGATCCAGAGACTGAAACCTGTCTACACACGTT
GCAGGGGCATACTAATAGAGTCTATTCATTACAGTTTGATGGTATCCATGTGGTGAGTGGATCTCTTGAT
ACATCAATCCGTGTTTGGGATGTGGAGACAGGGAATTGCATTCACACGTTAACAGGGCACCAGTCGTTAA
CAAGTGGAATGGAACTCAAAGACAATATTCTTGTCTCTGGGAATGCAGATTCTACAGTTAAAATCTGGGA
TATCAAAACAGGACAGTGTTTACAAACATTGCAAGGTCCCAACAAGCATCAGAGTGCTGTGACCTGTTTA
CAGTTCAACAAGAACTTTGTAATTACCAGCTCAGATGATGGAACTGTAAAACTATGGGACTTGAAAACGG
GTGAATTTATTCGAAACCTAGTCACATTGGAGAGTGGGGGGAGTGGGGGAGTTGTGTGGCGGATCAGAGC
CTCAAACACAAAGCTGGTGTGTGCAGTTGGGAGTCGGAATGGGACTGAAGAAACCAAGCTGCTGGTGCTG
GACTTTGATGTGGACATGAAG
